>Addgene plasmid #193800 | pET-51b(+) ChemoG2 | addgene full sequence | sequence record 381707 | Addgene NGS Result
TGGCGAATGGG
[124 nt withheld, positions 12-135]
C
[91 nt withheld, positions 137-227]
A
[49 nt withheld, positions 229-277]
CCTTTGACGTTGGAGTCCACGTTCTTT
[37 nt withheld, positions 305-341]
ACCCTATCTCGGTCTATTCTTTTGATTTATAAGGGATTTTGCCGATTTCGGCCTATTGGTTAAAAAATGA
GCTGATTTAACAAAAATTTAACGCGAATTTTAACAAAATATTAACGTTTACAATTTCTGGCGGCACGATG
GCATGAGATTATCAAAAAGGATCTTCACCTAGATCCTTTTAAATTAAAAATGAAGTTTTAAATCAATCTA
AAGTATATATGAGTAAACTTGGTCTGACAGTTACCAATGCTTAATCAGTGAGGCACCTATCTCAGCGATC
TGTCTATTTCGTTCATCCATAGTTGCCTGACTCCCCGTCGTGTAGATAACTACGATACGGGAGGGCTTAC
CATCTGGCCCCAGTGCTGCAATGATACCGCGAGACCCACGCTCACCGGCTCCAGATTTATCAGCAATAAA
CCAGCCAGCCGGAAGGGCCGAGCGCAGAAGTGGTCCTGCAACTTTATCCGCCTCCATCCAGTCTATTAAT
TGTTGCCGGGAAGCTAGAGTAAGTAGTTCGCCAGTTAATAGTTTGCGCAACGTTGTTGCCATTGCTACAG
GCATCGTGGTGTCACGCTCGTCGTTTGGTATGGCTTCATTCAGCTCCGGTTCCCAACGATCAAGGCGAGT
TACATGATCCCCCATGTTGTGCAAAAAAGCGGTTAGCTCCTTCGGTCCTCCGATCGTTGTCAGAAGTAAG
TTGGCCGCAGTGTTATCACTCATGGTTATGGCAGCACTGCATAATTCTCTTACTGTCATGCCATCCGTAA
GATGCTTTTCTGTGACTGGTGAGTACTCAACCAAGTCATTCTGAGAATAGTGTATGCGGCGACCGAGTTG
CTCTTGCCCGGCGTCAATACGGGATAATACCGCGCCACATAGCAGAACTTTAAAAGTGCTCATCATTGGA
AAACGTTCTTCGGGGCGAAAACTCTCAAGGATCTTACCGCTGTTGAGATCCAGTTCGATGTAACCCACTC
GTGCACCCAACTGATCTTCAGCATCTTTTACTTTCACCAGCGTTTCTGGGTGAGCAAAAACAGGAAGGCA
AAATGCCGCAAAAAAGGGAATAAGGGCGACACGGAAATGTTGAATACTCATACTCTTCCTTTTTCAATCA
TGATTGAAGCATTTATCAGGGTTATTGTCTCATGAGCGGATACATATTTGAATGTATTTAGAAAAATAAA
CAAATAGGTCATGACCAAAATCCCTTAACGTGAGTTTTCGTTCCACTGAGCGTCAGACCCCGTAGAAAAG
ATCAAAGGATCTTCTTGAGATCCTTTTTTTCTGCGCGTAATCTGCTGCTTGCAAACAAAAAAACCACCGC
TACCAGCGGTGGTTTGTTTGCCGGATCAAGAGCTACCAACTCTTTTTCCGAAGGTAACTGGCTTCAGCAG
AGCGCAGATACCAAATACTGTCCTTCTAGTGTAGCCGTAGTTAGGCCACCACTTCAAGAACTCTGTAGCA
CCGCCTACATACCTCGCTCTGCTAATCCTGTTACCAGTGGCTGCTGCCAGTGGCGATAAGTCGTGTCTTA
CCGGGTTGGACTCAAGACGATAGTTACCGGATAAGGCGCAGCGGTCGGGCTGAACGGGGGGTTCGTGCAC
ACAGCCCAGCTTGGAGCGAACGACCTACACCGAACTGAGATACCTACAGCGTGAGCTATGAGAAAGCGCC
ACGCTTCCCGAAGGGAGAAAGGCGGACAGGTATCCGGTAAGCGGCAGGGTCGGAACAGGAGAGCGCACGA
GGGAGCTTCCAGGGGGAAACGCCTGGTATCTTTATAGTCCTGTCGGGTTTCGCCACCTCTGACTTGAGCG
TCGATTTTTGTGATGCTCGTCAGGGGGGCGGAGCCTATGGAAAAACGCCAGCAACGCGGCCTTTTTACGG
TTCCTGGCCTTTTGCTGGCCTTTTGCTCACATGTTCTTTCCTGCGTTATCCCCTGATTCTGTGGATAACC
GTATTACCGCCTTTGAGTGAGCTGATACCGCTCGCCGCAGCCGAACGACCGAGCGCAGCGAGTCAGTGAG
CGAGGAAGCGGAAGAGCGCCTGATGCGGTATTTTCTCCTTACGCATCTGTGCGGTATTTCACACCGCAAT
GGTGCACTCTCAGTACAATCTGCTCTGATGCCGCATAGTTAAGCCAGTATACACTCCGCTATCGCTACGT
GACTGGGTCATGGCTGCGCCCCGACACCCGCCAACACCCACTGACGCGCCCTGACGGGCTTGTCTGCTCC
CGGCATCCGCTTACAGACAAGCTGTGACCGTCTCCGGGAGCTGCATGTGTCAGAGGTTTTCACCGTCATC
ACCGAAACGCGCGAGGCAGCTGCGGTAAAGCTCATCAGCGTGGTCGTGAAGCGATTCACAGATGTCTGCC
TGTTCATCCGCGTCCAGCTCGTTGAGTTTCTCCAGAAGCGTTAATGTCTGGCTTCTGATAAAGCGGGCCA
TGTTAAGGGCGGTTTTTTCCTGTTTGGTCACTGATGCCTCCGTGTAAGGGGGATTTCTGTTCATGGGGGT
AATGATACCGATGAAACGAGAGAGGATGCTCACGATACGGGTTACTGATGATGAACATGCCCGGTTACTG
GAACGTTGTGAGGGTAAACAACTGGCGGTATGGATGCGGCGGGACCAGAGAAAAATCACTCAGGGTCAAT
GCCAGCGCTTCGTTAATACAGATGTAGGTGTTCCACAGGGTAGCCAGCAGCATCCTGCGATGCAGATCCG
GAACATAATGGTGCAGGGCGCTGACTTCCGCGTTTCCAGACTTTACGAAACACGGAAACCGAAGACCATT
CATGTTGTTGCTCAGGTCGCAGACGTTTTGCAGCAGCAGTCGCTTCACGTTCGCTCGCGTATCGGTGATT
CATTCTGCTAACCAGTAAGGCAACCCCGCCAGCCTAGCCGGGTCCTCAACGACAGGAGCACGATCATGCT
AGTCATGCCCCGCGCCCACCGGAAGGAGCTGACTGGGTTGAAGGCTCTCAAGGGCATCGGTCGAGATCCC
GGTGCCTAATGAGTGAGCTAACTTACATTAATTGCGTTGCGCTCACTGCCCGCTTTCCAGTCGGGAAACC
TGTCGTGCCAGCTGCATTAATGAATCGGCCAACGCGCGGGGAGAGGCGGTTTGCGTATTGGGCGCCAGGG
TGGTTTTTCTTTTCACCAGTGAGACGGGCAACAGCTGATTGCCCTTCACCGCCTGGCCCTGAGAGAGTTG
CAGCAAGCGGTCCACGCTGGTTTGCCCCAGCAGGCGAAAATCCTGTTTGATGGTGGTTAACGGCGGGATA
TAACATGAGCTGTCTTCGGTATCGTCGTATCCCACTACCGAGATGTCCGCACCAACGCGCAGCCCGGACT
CGGTAATGGCGCGCATTGCGCCCAGCGCCATCTGATCGTTGGCAACCAGCATCGCAGTGGGAACGATGCC
CTCATTCAGCATTTGCATGGTTTGTTGAAAACCGGACATGGCACTCCAGTCGCCTTCCCGTTCCGCTATC
GGCTGAATTTGATTGCGAGTGAGATATTTATGCCAGCCAGCCAGACGCAGACGCGCCGAGACAGAACTTA
ATGGGCCCGCTAACAGCGCGATTTGCTGGTGACCCAATGCGACCAGATGCTCCACGCCCAGTCGCGTACC
GTCTTCATGGGAGAAAATAATACTGTTGATGGGTGTCTGGTCAGAGACATCAAGAAATAACGCCGGAACA
TTAGTGCAGGCAGCTTCCACAGCAATGGCATCCTGGTCATCCAGCGGATAGTTAATGATCAGCCCACTGA
CGCGTTGCGCGAGAAGATTGTGCACCGCCGCTTTACAGGCTTCGACGCCGCTTCGTTCTACCATCGACAC
CACCACGCTGGCACCCAGTTGATCGGCGCGAGATTTAATCGCCGCGACAATTTGCGACGGCGCGTGCAGG
GCCAGACTGGAGGTGGCAACGCCAATCAGCAACGACTGTTTGCCCGCCAGTTGTTGTGCCACGCGGTTGG
GAATGTAATTCAGCTCCGCCATCGCCGCTTCCACTTTTTCCCGCGTTTTCGCAGAAACGTGGCTGGCCTG
GTTCACCACGCGGGAAACGGTCTGATAAGAGACACCGGCATACTCTGCGACATCGTATAACGTTACTGGT
TTCACATTCACCACCCTGAATTGACTCTCTTCCGGGCGCTATCATGCCATACCGCGAAAGGTTTTGCGCC
ATTCGATGGTGTCCGGGATCTCGACGCTCTCCCTTATGCGACTCCTGCATTAGGAAGCAGCCCAGTAGTA
GGTTGAGGCCGTTGAGCACCGCCGCCGCAAGGAATGGTGCATGCAAGGAGATGGCGCCCAACAGTCCCCC
GGCCACGGGGCCTGCCACCATACCCACGCCGAAACAAGCGCTCATGAGCCCGAAGTGGCGAGCCCGATCT
TCCCCATCGGTGATGTCGGCGATATAGGCGCCAGCAACCGCACCTGTGGCGCCGGTGATGCCGGCCACGA
TGCGTCCGGCGTAGAGGATCGAGATCGATCTCGATCCCGCGAAATTAATACGACTCACTATAGGGGAATT
GTGAGCGGATAACAATTCCCCTCTAGAAATAATTTTGTTTAACTTTAAGAAGGAGATATACCATGGCAAG
CTGGAGCCACCCGCAGTTCGAAAAGGGTGCAGATGACGACGACAAGGTACCGCATATGGTGAGCAAGGGC
GAGGAGCTGTTCACCGGGGTGGTGCCCATCCTGGTCGAGCTGGACGGCGACGTAAACGGCCACAAGTTCA
GCGTGTCCGGCGAGGGCGAGGGCGATGCCACCTACGGCAAGCTGACCCTGAAGTTCATCTGCACCACCGG
CAAGCTGCCCGTGCCCTGGCCCACCCTCGTGACCACCCTGACCTACGGCGTGCAGTGCTTCAGCCGCTAC
CCCGACCACATGAAGCAGCACGACTTCTTCAAGTCCGCCATGCCCGAAGGCTACGTCCAGGAGCGCACCA
TCTTCTTCAAGGACGACGGCAACTACAAGACCCGCGCCGAGGTGAAGTTCGAGGGCGACACCCTGGTGAA
CCGCATCGAGCTGAAGGGCATCGACTTCAAGGAGGACGGCAACATCCTGGGGCACAAGCTGGAGTACAAC
TACAACAGCCACAACGTCTATATCATGGCCGACAAGCAGAAGAACGGCATCAAGGTGAACTTCAAGATCC
GCCACAACATCGAGGACGGCAGCGTGCAGCTCGCCGACCACTACCAGCAGAACACCCCCATCGGCGACGG
CCCCGTGCTGCTGCCCGACAACCACTACCTGAGCACCCAGTCCAAACTGAGCAAAGACCCCAACGAGAAG
CGCGATCACATGGTCCTGCTGGAGTTCGTGACCGCCGCCGGGATCACTCTCGGCATGGACGAGCTGTACA
AGATCGGTACTGGCTTTCCATTCGACCCCCATTATGTGGAAGTCCTGGGCGAGCGCATGCACTACGTCGA
TGTTGGTCCGCGCGATGGCACCCCTGTGCTGTTCCTGCACGGTAACCCGACCTCCTCCTACGTGTGGCGC
AACATCATCCCGCATGTTGCACCGACCCATCGCTGCATTGCTCCAGACCTGATCGGTATGGGCAAATCCG
ACAAACCAGACCTGGGTTATTTCTTCGACGACCACGTCCGCTTCATGGATGCCTTCATCGAAGCCCTGGG
TCTGGAAGAGGTCGTCCTGGTCATTCACGACTGGGGCTCCGCTCTGGGTTTCCACTGGGCCAAGCGCAAT
CCAGAGCGCGTCAAAGGTATTGCATTTATGGAGTTCATCCGCCCTATCCCGACCTGGGACGAATGGCCAG
AATTTGCCCGCGAGACCTTCCAGGCCTTCCGCACCACCGACGTCGGCCGCAAGCTGATCATCGATCAGAA
CGTTTTTATCGAGGGTACGCTGCCGATGGGTGTCGTCCGCCCGCTGACTGAAGTCGAGATGGACCATTAC
CGCGAGCCGTTCCTGAATCCTGTTGACCGCGAGCCACTGTGGCGCTTCCCAAACGAGCTGCCAATCGCCG
GTGAGCCAGCGAACATCGTCGCGCTGGTCGAAGAATACATGGACTGGCTGCACCAGTCCCCTGTCCCGAA
GCTGCTGTTCTGGGGCACCCCAGGCGTTCTGATCCCACCGGCCGAAGCCGCTCGCCTGGCCAAAAGCCTG
CCTAACTGCAAGGCTGTGGACATCGGCCCGGGTCTGAATCTGCTGCAAGAAGACAACCCGGACCTGATCG
GCAGCGAGATCGCGCGCTGGCTGTCTACTCTGGAGATTTCCGGTGCTCCGGGCTTCTCCTCAATTTCCGC
TCATCACCACCATCATCACCATCACCACCACTAATTAACCTAGGCTGCTGCCACCGCTGAGCAATAACTA
GCATAACCCCTTGGGGCCTCTAAACGGGTCTTGAGGGGTTTTTTGCTGAAAGGAGGAACTATATCCGGAT
Features (pLannotate 1.2.2; 20 found; start..end, strand, type, name):
     12..467     +  rep_origin     f1 ori (sequence partly withheld): f1 bacteriophage origin of replication; arrow indicates direction of (+) strand synthesis
    582..1442    -  CDS            AmpR: β-lactamase; bla; confers resistance to ampicillin, carbenicillin, and related antibiotics
   1443..1535    -  promoter       AmpR promoter: bla
   1616..2204    +  rep_origin     ori: high-copy-number ColE1/pMB1/pBR322/pUC origin of replication
   2390..2529    -  misc_feature   bom: basis of mobility region from pBR322
   2631..2822    -  CDS            rop: Rop protein, which maintains plasmids at low copy number; rop
   2839..3219    +  CDS            YPB1_ECOLX: Protein predicted: Swiss-Prot protein existence level 4. From Escherichia coli.
   3281..3345    -  CDS            TcR (fragment): tetracycline efflux protein; tet; confers resistance to tetracycline
   3360..3381    -  protein_bind   CAP binding site: CAP binding activates transcription in the presence of cAMP. E. coli catabolite activator protein
   3394..4476    -  CDS            lacI: lac repressor; lacI; The lac repressor binds to the lac operator to inhibit transcription in E. coli. This inhibition can be relieved by adding lactose or isopropyl-β-D-thiogalactopyranoside (IPTG).
   4477..4554    -  promoter       lacI promoter: lacI
   4562..4841    -  CDS            TcR (fragment): tetracycline efflux protein; tet; confers resistance to tetracycline
   4867..4885    +  promoter       T7 promoter: promoter for bacteriophage T7 RNA polymerase
   4886..4910    +  protein_bind   lac operator: The lac repressor binds to the lac operator to inhibit transcription in E. coli. This inhibition can be relieved by adding lactose or isopropyl-β-D-thiogalactopyranoside (IPTG). lac repressor encoded by lacI
   4925..4947    +  RBS            RBS: efficient ribosome binding site from bacteriophage T7 gene 10 (Olins and Rangwala, 1989)
   4963..4986    +  CDS            Strep-Tag II: peptide that binds Strep-Tactin®, an engineered form of streptavidin
   5017..5733    +  CDS            mEGFP: mEGFP is a basic (constitutively fluorescent) green fluorescent protein published in 2002, derived from Aequorea victoria. It has moderate acid sensitivity.
   5734..6614    +  CDS            HaloTag® (fragment): modified bacterial dehalogenase that forms covalent bonds with chloroalkane derivatives
   6684..6701    +  CDS            SET1 (fragment): solubility-enhancement tag derived from T7 phage gene 10B
   6709..6756    +  terminator     T7 terminator: transcription terminator for bacteriophage T7 RNA polymerase
