[The description below was written by a language model from this plasmid's Addgene catalogue record and pLannotate feature annotations shown in this document.]
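Description:
pET-51b(+) ChemoG2 is a bacterial expression plasmid built on the pET-51b(+) backbone for producing the synthetic protein ChemoG2 in E. coli. The sequenced record is about 6.8 kb. It is propagated through a ColE1/pBR322-type origin and selected with ampicillin via the β-lactamase gene. The annotation also picks up the pBR322 bom region and rop, although the catalogue lists the plasmid as high copy. An f1 origin is present as well, along with short tetracycline-resistance gene remnants that are non-functional leftovers of the backbone lineage.

The expression cassette is a standard T7lac arrangement: a T7 promoter followed directly by a lac operator, the phage T7 gene 10 ribosome binding site, the open reading frame, and a T7 terminator. The plasmid-borne lacI gene supplies repressor, so transcription needs a host that provides T7 RNA polymerase and is relieved by IPTG. The coding region begins with the backbone's N-terminal Strep-Tag II, followed by monomeric EGFP (carrying the A206K mutation that reduces dimerisation) joined directly to a HaloTag sequence. Together these account for the roughly 1.6 kb insert, which was assembled by Gibson cloning. The catalogue records a C-terminal 10xHis tag; the automated annotation does not label it, and the short "SET1" fragment called just before the terminator is probably a spurious hit in that region.

HaloTag binds chloroalkane ligands covalently, so fusing it to a fluorescent protein pairs the green fluorophore with a synthetic dye, in keeping with the associated work on multicolor biosensors. The stated purpose is simply recombinant production of ChemoG2, and the two affinity tags are available for purification.
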