Addgene plasmid #193800: pET-51b(+) ChemoG2
Purpose: Protein production of ChemoG2 in bacteria
Depositing lab: Julien Hiblot. Depositing organization: Max Planck Institute for Medical Research. Publication: A general method for the development of multicolor biosensors with large dynamic ranges. Hellweg L, Edenhofer A, Barck L, Huppertz MC, Frei MS, Tarnawski M, Bergner A, Koch B, Johnsson K, Hiblot J. Nat Chem Biol. 2023 Jun 8. doi: 10.1038/s41589-023-01350-1. PubMed 37291200.
Backbone
  Vector backbone: pET-51b(+)
  Backbone size w/o insert (bp): 5100
  Vector type: Bacterial Expression
Growth in bacteria
  Bacterial resistance: Ampicillin, 100 μg/mL
  Growth temperature: 37°C
  Growth strain: DH5alpha
  Copy number: High Copy
Gene/Insert
  Gene/Insert name: ChemoG2
  Species: Synthetic
  Insert size (bp): 1600
  Mutation: EGFP: A206K
  Promoter: T7
  Tag / fusion protein: 10xHis (C terminal on insert)
  Cloning method: Gibson Cloning
Terms and licenses: Academic/Nonprofit Terms; Industry Terms: Not Available to Industry
How to cite: pET-51b(+) ChemoG2 was a gift from Julien Hiblot (Addgene plasmid # 193800 ; http://n2t.net/addgene:193800 ; RRID:Addgene_193800)
